Addgene plasmid #133298: SHC003BSD-EXOC7
Purpose: Expresses EXOC7 in mammalian cells
Depositing lab: Jingshi Shen. Depositing organization: University of Colorado, Boulder. Publication: Inducible Exoc7/Exo70 knockout reveals a critical role of the exocyst in insulin-regulated GLUT4 exocytosis. Wang S, Crisman L, Miller J, Datta I, Gulbranson DR, Tian Y, Yin Q, Yu H, Shen J. J Biol Chem. 2019 Dec 27;294(52):19988-19996. doi: 10.1074/jbc.RA119.010821. Epub 2019 Nov 18. PubMed 31740584.
Backbone
  Vector backbone: SHC003
  Backbone size w/o insert (bp): 8347
  Total vector size (bp): 9634
  Modifications to backbone: The selection marker in mammalian cells was modified as blasticidin, the EGFP reporter sequence was removed. EXOC7 gene with 3XFLAG conjugated was inserted into the vector.
  Vector type: Mammalian Expression, Lentiviral
  Selectable markers: Blasticidin
Growth in bacteria
  Bacterial resistance: Ampicillin, 100 μg/mL
  Growth temperature: 37°C
  Growth strain: NEB Stable
  Copy number: Unknown
Gene/Insert
  Gene/Insert name: Exocyst complex component 7 (alt name: EXO70)
  Species: H. sapiens (human)
  Insert size (bp): 2056
  Entrez Gene: EXOC7 (a.k.a. 2-5-3p, BLOM4, EX070, EXO70, EXOC1, Exo70p, NEDSEBA, YJL085W)
  Promoter: CMV promoter
  Tag / fusion protein: 3XFLAG
  Cloning method: Restriction Enzyme; 5′ cloning site NheI (not destroyed); 3′ cloning site SalI (not destroyed)
  Sequencing primers: 5′ cmvFor (CGCAAATGGGCGGTAGGCGTG); 3′ SHC03CMVRev (CTTCACCGGCATCTGCATCC)
Terms and licenses: Academic/Nonprofit Terms; Industry Terms: Not Available to Industry
How to cite: SHC003BSD-EXOC7 was a gift from Jingshi Shen (Addgene plasmid # 133298 ; http://n2t.net/addgene:133298 ; RRID:Addgene_133298)
