[The description below was written by a language model from this plasmid's Addgene catalogue record and pLannotate feature annotations shown in this document.]
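Description:
SHC003BSD-EXOC7 is a third-generation-style, self-inactivating HIV-1 lentiviral transfer plasmid built on the SHC003 backbone for expressing FLAG-tagged EXOC7 (Exo70) in mammalian cells. It is propagated in E. coli through a high-copy ColE1/pUC-type origin with ampicillin resistance (AmpR), and it also carries an f1 origin, an SV40 origin and remnants of a lac/lacZα cloning region flanked by T3 and T7 promoters. The viral portion consists of an RSV promoter fused to a truncated 5' LTR, which drives production of the genomic RNA in packaging cells. This is followed by the Ψ packaging signal with a gag fragment, the RRE for Rev-dependent nuclear export, a cPPT/CTS element, and a ΔU3 3' LTR that inactivates LTR promoter activity after integration. An SV40 poly(A) signal lies downstream.

The payload is a CMV enhancer/promoter driving an N-terminal 3xFLAG tag fused directly to the EXOC7 coding sequence, cloned between NheI and SalI sites. EXOC7 is a component of the exocyst complex, which docks exocytic vesicles at the plasma membrane. The catalogue lists the insert as human, whereas the automated annotation matched the coding sequence best to mouse Exoc7, so the species assignment should be checked against the sequence. A short TurboGFP fragment remains after the insert, consistent with the stated removal of the backbone's fluorescent reporter. A U6 promoter inherited from the shRNA-type backbone sits upstream of the CMV cassette, with no annotated hairpin. A separate hPGK promoter drives the bsd blasticidin deaminase gene, allowing blasticidin selection of transduced cells. The two sequence records (9,634 and 9,640 nt) carry the same features in different numbering. The associated publication concerns Exoc7 knockout and insulin-regulated GLUT4 exocytosis, but the record does not state the plasmid's specific role in that work.
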