Features (pLannotate 1.2.2; 30 found; start..end, strand, type, name):
    525..914     +  CDS            bsd: BSD_ASPTE - Experimental evidence at protein level: Swiss-Prot protein existence level 1. Catalyzes the deamination of the cytosine moiety of the antibiotics blasticidin S, cytomycin and acetylblasticidin S. From Aspergillus terreus.
    910..987     +  CDS            nef (fragment): NEF_HV1Z2 - Experimental evidence at protein level: Swiss-Prot protein existence level 1. Extracellular Nef protein targets CD4(+) T-lymphocytes for apoptosis by interacting with CXCR4 surface receptors. From Human immunodeficiency virus type 1 group M subtype D (isolate Z2/CDC-Z34) (HIV-1).
    989..1222    +  LTR            3' LTR (ΔU3): self-inactivating 3' long terminal repeat (LTR) from HIV-1
   1294..1415    +  polyA_signal   SV40 poly(A) signal: SV40 polyadenylation signal
   1455..1590    +  rep_origin     SV40 ori: SV40 origin of replication
   1611..1629    -  promoter       T7 promoter: promoter for bacteriophage T7 RNA polymerase
   1637..1792    +  CDS            lacZα (fragment): LacZα fragment of β-galactosidase; lacZ fragment
   1797..2225    +  rep_origin     f1 ori (sequence partly withheld): f1 bacteriophage origin of replication; arrow indicates direction of (+) strand synthesis
   2278..2382    +  promoter       AmpR promoter: bla
   2383..3243    +  CDS            AmpR: β-lactamase; bla; confers resistance to ampicillin, carbenicillin, and related antibiotics
   3414..4002    +  rep_origin     ori: high-copy-number ColE1/pMB1/pBR322/pUC origin of replication
   4185..4277    +  CDS            lacI (fragment): lac repressor; lacI; The lac repressor binds to the lac operator to inhibit transcription in E. coli. This inhibition can be relieved by adding lactose or isopropyl-β-D-thiogalactopyranoside (IPTG).
   4290..4311    +  protein_bind   CAP binding site: CAP binding activates transcription in the presence of cAMP. E. coli catabolite activator protein
   4326..4356    +  promoter       lac promoter: promoter for the E. coli lac operon
   4364..4380    +  protein_bind   lac operator: The lac repressor binds to the lac operator to inhibit transcription in E. coli. This inhibition can be relieved by adding lactose or isopropyl-β-D-thiogalactopyranoside (IPTG). lac repressor encoded by lacI
   4425..4443    +  promoter       T3 promoter: promoter for bacteriophage T3 RNA polymerase
   4471..4697    +  promoter       RSV promoter: Rous sarcoma virus enhancer/promoter
   4698..4878    +  LTR            5' LTR (truncated): truncated 5' long terminal repeat (LTR) from HIV-1
   4925..5050    +  misc_feature   HIV-1 Ψ: packaging signal of human immunodeficiency virus type 1
   5034..5398    +  CDS            HIV-1 gag (fragment): gag protein from human immunodeficiency virus 1; gag
   5544..5777    +  misc_feature   RRE: The Rev response element (RRE) of HIV-1 allows for Rev-dependent mRNA export from the nucleus to the cytoplasm.
   6155..6255    +  CDS            Rev (fragment): human immunodeficiency virus 1 (HIV-1) Rev protein; rev; enhances nuclear export of unspliced and incompletely spliced viral mRNAs
   6305..6545    +  promoter       U6 promoter: RNA polymerase III promoter for human U6 snRNA
   6616..6919    +  enhancer       CMV enhancer: human cytomegalovirus immediate early enhancer
   6920..7123    +  promoter       CMV promoter: human cytomegalovirus (CMV) immediate early promoter
   7164..7229    +  CDS            3xFLAG: three tandem FLAG® epitope tags, followed by an enterokinase cleavage site
   7230..9281    +  CDS            Exoc7: EXOC7_MOUSE - Also known as Exo70. Experimental evidence at protein level: Swiss-Prot protein existence level 1. Component of the exocyst complex involved in the docking of exocytic vesicles with fusion sites on the plasma membrane. In adipocytes, plays a crucial role in targeting SLC2A4 vesicle to the plasma membrane in response to insulin, perhaps directing the vesicle to the precise site of fusion. From Mus musculus (Mouse).
   9291..9426    +  CDS            TurboGFP (fragment): improved green fluorescent protein from Pontellina plumata (Evdokimov et al., 2006) mammalian codon-optimized
   9471..9588    +  misc_feature   cPPT/CTS: central polypurine tract and central termination sequence of HIV-1
   9637..507     +  promoter       hPGK promoter (across the origin): human phosphoglycerate kinase 1 promoter
>Addgene plasmid #133298 | SHC003BSD-EXOC7 | depositor full sequence | sequence record 257465 | SHC003BSD-EXOC7 sequence 9640 bps
TTGGGGTTGCGCCTTTTCCAAGGCAGCCCTGGGTTTGCGCAGGGACGCGGCTGCTCTGGGCGTGGTTCCG
GGAAACGCAGCGGCGCCGACCCTGGGTCTCGCACATTCTTCACGTCCGTTCGCAGCGTCACCCGGATCTT
CGCCGCTACCCTTGTGGGCCCCCCGGCGACGCTTCCTGCTCCGCCCCTAAGTCGGGAAGGTTCCTTGCGG
TTCGCGGCGTGCCGGACGTGACAAACGGAAGCCGCACGTCTCACTAGTACCCTCGCAGACGGACAGCGCC
AGGGAGCAATGGCAGCGCGCCGACCGCGATGGGCTGTGGCCAATAGCGGCTGCTCAGCAGGGCGCGCCGA
GAGCAGCGGCCGGGAAGGGGCGGTGCGGGAGGCGGGGTGTGGGGCGGTAGTGTGGGCCCTGTTCCTGCCC
GCGCGGTGTTCCGCATTCTGCAAGCCTCCGGAGCGCACGTCGGCAGTCGGCTCCCTCGTTGACCGAATCA
CCGACCTCTCTCCCCAGGGGGATCCCTAGCCACCATGCCTTTGTCTCAAGAAGAATCCACCCTCATTGAA
AGAGCAACGGCTACAATCAACAGCATCCCCATCTCTGAAGACTACAGCGTCGCCAGCGCAGCTCTCTCTA
GCGACGGCCGCATCTTCACTGGTGTCAATGTATATCATTTTACTGGGGGACCTTGTGCAGAACTCGTGGT
GCTGGGCACTGCTGCTGCTGCGGCAGCTGGCAACCTGACTTGTATCGTCGCGATCGGAAATGAGAACAGG
GGCATCTTGAGCCCCTGCGGACGGTGCCGACAGGTGCTTCTCGATCTGCATCCTGGGATCAAAGCCATAG
TGAAGGACAGTGATGGACAGCCGACGGCAGTTGGGATTCGTGAATTGCTGCCCTCTGGTTATGTGTGGGA
GGGCTAAGGTACCTTTAAGACCAATGACTTACAAGGCAGCTGTAGATCTTAGCCACTTTTTAAAAGAAAA
GGGGGGACTGGAAGGGCTAATTCACTCCCAACGAAGACAAGATCTGCTTTTTGCTTGTACTGGGTCTCTC
TGGTTAGACCAGATCTGAGCCTGGGAGCTCTCTGGCTAACTAGGGAACCCACTGCTTAAGCCTCAATAAA
GCTTGCCTTGAGTGCTTCAAGTAGTGTGTGCCCGTCTGTTGTGTGACTCTGGTAACTAGAGATCCCTCAG
ACCCTTTTAGTCAGTGTGGAAAATCTCTAGCAGTAGTAGTTCATGTCATCTTATTATTCAGTATTTATAA
CTTGCAAAGAAATGAATATCAGAGAGTGAGAGGAACTTGTTTATTGCAGCTTATAATGGTTACAAATAAA
GCAATAGCATCACAAATTTCACAAATAAAGCATTTTTTTCACTGCATTCTAGTTGTGGTTTGTCCAAACT
CATCAATGTATCTTATCATGTCTGGCTCTAGCTATCCCGCCCCTAACTCCGCCCATCCCGCCCCTAACTC
CGCCCAGTTCCGCCCATTCTCCGCCCCATGGCTGACTAATTTTTTTTATTTATGCAGAGGCCGAGGCCGC
CTCGGCCTCTGAGCTATTCCAGAAGTAGTGAGGAGGCTTTTTTGGAGGCCTAGGGACGTACCCAATTCGC
CCTATAGTGAGTCGTATTACGCGCGCTCACTGGCCGTCGTTTTACAACGTCGTGACTGGGAAAACCCTGG
CGTTACCCAACTTAATCGCCTTGCAGCACATCCCCCTTTCGCCAGCTGGCGTAATAGCGAAGAGGCCCGC
ACCGATCGCCCTTCCCAACAGTTGCGCAGCCTGAATGGCGAATGGG
[124 nt withheld, positions 1797-1920]
C
[91 nt withheld, positions 1922-2012]
A
[49 nt withheld, positions 2014-2062]
CCTTTGACGTTGGAGTCCACGTTCTTT
[37 nt withheld, positions 2090-2126]
ACCCTATCTCGGTCTATTCTTTTGATTTATAAGGGATTTTGCCGATTTCGGCCTATTGGTTAAAAAATGA
GCTGATTTAACAAAAATTTAACGCGAATTTTAACAAAATATTAACGCTTACAATTTAGGTGGCACTTTTC
GGGGAAATGTGCGCGGAACCCCTATTTGTTTATTTTTCTAAATACATTCAAATATGTATCCGCTCATGAG
ACAATAACCCTGATAAATGCTTCAATAATATTGAAAAAGGAAGAGTATGAGTATTCAACATTTCCGTGTC
GCCCTTATTCCCTTTTTTGCGGCATTTTGCCTTCCTGTTTTTGCTCACCCAGAAACGCTGGTGAAAGTAA
AAGATGCTGAAGATCAGTTGGGTGCACGAGTGGGTTACATCGAACTGGATCTCAACAGCGGTAAGATCCT
TGAGAGTTTTCGCCCCGAAGAACGTTTTCCAATGATGAGCACTTTTAAAGTTCTGCTATGTGGCGCGGTA
TTATCCCGTATTGACGCCGGGCAAGAGCAACTCGGTCGCCGCATACACTATTCTCAGAATGACTTGGTTG
AGTACTCACCAGTCACAGAAAAGCATCTTACGGATGGCATGACAGTAAGAGAATTATGCAGTGCTGCCAT
AACCATGAGTGATAACACTGCGGCCAACTTACTTCTGACAACGATCGGAGGACCGAAGGAGCTAACCGCT
TTTTTGCACAACATGGGGGATCATGTAACTCGCCTTGATCGTTGGGAACCGGAGCTGAATGAAGCCATAC
CAAACGACGAGCGTGACACCACGATGCCTGTAGCAATGGCAACAACGTTGCGCAAACTATTAACTGGCGA
ACTACTTACTCTAGCTTCCCGGCAACAATTAATAGACTGGATGGAGGCGGATAAAGTTGCAGGACCACTT
CTGCGCTCGGCCCTTCCGGCTGGCTGGTTTATTGCTGATAAATCTGGAGCCGGTGAGCGTGGGTCTCGCG
GTATCATTGCAGCACTGGGGCCAGATGGTAAGCCCTCCCGTATCGTAGTTATCTACACGACGGGGAGTCA
GGCAACTATGGATGAACGAAATAGACAGATCGCTGAGATAGGTGCCTCACTGATTAAGCATTGGTAACTG
TCAGACCAAGTTTACTCATATATACTTTAGATTGATTTAAAACTTCATTTTTAATTTAAAAGGATCTAGG
TGAAGATCCTTTTTGATAATCTCATGACCAAAATCCCTTAACGTGAGTTTTCGTTCCACTGAGCGTCAGA
CCCCGTAGAAAAGATCAAAGGATCTTCTTGAGATCCTTTTTTTCTGCGCGTAATCTGCTGCTTGCAAACA
AAAAAACCACCGCTACCAGCGGTGGTTTGTTTGCCGGATCAAGAGCTACCAACTCTTTTTCCGAAGGTAA
CTGGCTTCAGCAGAGCGCAGATACCAAATACTGTTCTTCTAGTGTAGCCGTAGTTAGGCCACCACTTCAA
GAACTCTGTAGCACCGCCTACATACCTCGCTCTGCTAATCCTGTTACCAGTGGCTGCTGCCAGTGGCGAT
AAGTCGTGTCTTACCGGGTTGGACTCAAGACGATAGTTACCGGATAAGGCGCAGCGGTCGGGCTGAACGG
GGGGTTCGTGCACACAGCCCAGCTTGGAGCGAACGACCTACACCGAACTGAGATACCTACAGCGTGAGCT
ATGAGAAAGCGCCACGCTTCCCGAAGGGAGAAAGGCGGACAGGTATCCGGTAAGCGGCAGGGTCGGAACA
GGAGAGCGCACGAGGGAGCTTCCAGGGGGAAACGCCTGGTATCTTTATAGTCCTGTCGGGTTTCGCCACC
TCTGACTTGAGCGTCGATTTTTGTGATGCTCGTCAGGGGGGCGGAGCCTATGGAAAAACGCCAGCAACGC
GGCCTTTTTACGGTTCCTGGCCTTTTGCTGGCCTTTTGCTCACATGTTCTTTCCTGCGTTATCCCCTGAT
TCTGTGGATAACCGTATTACCGCCTTTGAGTGAGCTGATACCGCTCGCCGCAGCCGAACGACCGAGCGCA
GCGAGTCAGTGAGCGAGGAAGCGGAAGAGCGCCCAATACGCAAACCGCCTCTCCCCGCGCGTTGGCCGAT
TCATTAATGCAGCTGGCACGACAGGTTTCCCGACTGGAAAGCGGGCAGTGAGCGCAACGCAATTAATGTG
AGTTAGCTCACTCATTAGGCACCCCAGGCTTTACACTTTATGCTTCCGGCTCGTATGTTGTGTGGAATTG
TGAGCGGATAACAATTTCACACAGGAAACAGCTATGACCATGATTACGCCAAGCGCGCAATTAACCCTCA
CTAAAGGGAACAAAAGCTGGAGCTGCAAGCTTAATGTAGTCTTATGCAATACTCTTGTAGTCTTGCAACA
TGGTAACGATGAGTTAGCAACATGCCTTACAAGGAGAGAAAAAGCACCGTGCATGCCGATTGGTGGAAGT
AAGGTGGTACGATCGTGCCTTATTAGGAAGGCAACAGACGGGTCTGACATGGATTGGACGAACCACTGAA
TTGCCGCATTGCAGAGATATTGTATTTAAGTGCCTAGCTCGATACATAAACGGGTCTCTCTGGTTAGACC
AGATCTGAGCCTGGGAGCTCTCTGGCTAACTAGGGAACCCACTGCTTAAGCCTCAATAAAGCTTGCCTTG
AGTGCTTCAAGTAGTGTGTGCCCGTCTGTTGTGTGACTCTGGTAACTAGAGATCCCTCAGACCCTTTTAG
TCAGTGTGGAAAATCTCTAGCAGTGGCGCCCGAACAGGGACTTGAAAGCGAAAGGGAAACCAGAGGAGCT
CTCTCGACGCAGGACTCGGCTTGCTGAAGCGCGCACGGCAAGAGGCGAGGGGCGGCGACTGGTGAGTACG
CCAAAAATTTTGACTAGCGGAGGCTAGAAGGAGAGAGATGGGTGCGAGAGCGTCAGTATTAAGCGGGGGA
GAATTAGATCGCGATGGGAAAAAATTCGGTTAAGGCCAGGGGGAAAGAAAAAATATAAATTAAAACATAT
AGTATGGGCAAGCAGGGAGCTAGAACGATTCGCAGTTAATCCTGGCCTGTTAGAAACATCACGAAGGCTG
TAGACAAATACTGGGACAGCTACAACCATCCCTTCAGACAGGATCAGAAGAACTTACATCATTATATAAT
ACAGTAGCAACCCTCTATTGTGTGCATCAAAGGATAGAGATAAAAGACACCAAGGAAGCTTTAGACAAGA
TAGAGGAAGAGCAAAACAAAAGTAAGACCACCGCACAGCAAGCGGCCGCTGATCTTCAGACCTGGAGGAG
GAGATATGAGGGACAATTGGAGAAGTGAATTATATAAATATAAAGTAGTAAAAATTGAACCATTAGGAGT
AGCACCCACCAAGGCAAAGAGAAGAGTGGTGCAGAGAGAAAAAAGAGCAGTGGGAATAGGAGCTTTGTTC
CTTGGGTTCTTGGGAGCAGCAGGAAGCACTATGGGCGCAGCGTCAATGACGCTGACGGTACAGGCCAGAC
AATTATTGTCTGGTATAGTGCAGCAGCAGAACAATTTGCTGAGGGCTATTGAGGCGCAACAGCATCTGTT
GCAACTCACAGTCTGGGGCATCAAGCAGCTCCAGGCAAGAATCCTGGCTGTGGAAAGATACCTAAAGGAT
CAACAGCTCCTGGGGATTTGGGGTTGCTCTGGAAAACTCATTTGCACCACTGCTGTGCCTTGGAATGCTA
GTTGGAGTAATAAATCTCTGGAACAGATTTGGAATCACACGACCTGGATGGAGTGGGACAGAGAAATTAA
CAATTACACAAGCTTAATACACTCCTTAATTGAAGAATCGCAAAACCAGCAAGAAAAGAATGAACAAGAA
TTATTGGAATTAGATAAATGGGCAAGTTTGTGGAATTGGTTTAACATAACAAATTGGCTGTGGTATATAA
AAATTATTCATAATGATAGTAGGAGGCTTGGTAGGTTTAAGAATAGTTTTTGCTGTACTTTCTATAGTGA
ATAGAGTTAGGCAGGGATATTCACCATTATCGTTTCAGACCCACCTCCCAACCCCGAGGGGACCCGACAG
GCCCGAAGGAATAGAAGAAGAAGGTGGAGAGAGAGACAGAGACAGATCCATTCGATTAGTGAACGGATCT
CGACGGTATCGATCACGAGACTAGCCTCGAGCGGCCGCCCCCTTCACCGAGGGCCTATTTCCCATGATTC
CTTCATATTTGCATATACGATACAAGGCTGTTAGAGAGATAATTGGAATTAATTTGACTGTAAACACAAA
GATATTAGTACAAAATACGTGACGTAGAAAGTAATAATTTCTTGGGTAGTTTGCAGTTTTAAAATTATGT
TTTAAAATGGACTATCATATGCTTACCGTAACTTGAAAGTATTTCGATTTCTTGGCTTTATATATCTTGT
GGAAAGGACGAAACACCGGTAGTTATTAATAGTAATCAATTACGGGGTCATTAGTTCATAGCCCATATAT
GGAGTTCCGCGTTACATAACTTACGGTAAATGGCCCGCCTGGCTGACCGCCCAACGACCCCCGCCCATTG
ACGTCAATAATGACGTATGTTCCCATAGTAACGCCAATAGGGACTTTCCATTGACGTCAATGGGTGGAGT
ATTTACGGTAAACTGCCCACTTGGCAGTACATCAAGTGTATCATATGCCAAGTACGCCCCCTATTGACGT
CAATGACGGTAAATGGCCCGCCTGGCATTATGCCCAGTACATGACCTTATGGGACTTTCCTACTTGGCAG
TACATCTACGTATTAGTCATCGCTATTACCATGGTGATGCGGTTTTGGCAGTACATCAATGGGCGTGGAT
AGCGGTTTGACTCACGGGGATTTCCAAGTCTCCACCCCATTGACGTCAATGGGAGTTTGTTTTGGCACCA
AAATCAACGGGACTTTCCAAAATGTCGTAACAACTCCGCCCCATTGACGCAAATGGGCGGTAGGCGTGTA
CGGTGGGAGGTCTATATAAGCAGAGCTGGTTTAGTGAACCGTCAGATCCGCTAGCCTAGCCACCATGGAC
TACAAAGACCATGACGGTGATTATAAAGATCATGACATCGATTACAAGGATGACGATGACAAGATGATTC
CCCCACAGGAGGCATCCGCTCGACGGCGGGAGATTGAGGACAAGCTGAAGCAGGAGGAGGAGACTCTGTC
CTTCATCCGAGACAGCCTGGAGAAGAGCGACCAGCTCACTAAGAACATGGTGTCTATCTTATCATCCTTT
GAGAGCCGCCTTATGAAGCTGGAGAACTCCATCATCCCTGTGCACAAGCAGACGGAGAATCTGCAGCGGC
TGCAGGAGAATGTTGAGAAGACGCTGTCCTGCCTGGACCATGTCATCAGCTACTACCATGTGGCCAGTGA
CACTGAGAAGATCATCAGAGAGGGCCCCACAGGTAGGCTGGAAGAGTACCTGGGAAGCATGGCCAAGATT
CAGAAGGCAGTGGAGTATTTCCAGGACAACAGCCCAGACAGCCCGGAACTCAACAAAGTGAAACTGCTCT
TTGAGCGCGGGAAGGAGGCCCTGGAGTCCGAATTTCGCAGCCTGATGACGCGGCACAGTAAGGTCGTCTC
GCCCGTGCTCATCTTGGATCTGATCAGTGGTGACGATGATCTGGAGGCCCAGGAGGACGTGACCCTGGAG
CACCTGCCCGAGAGCGTGCTCCAGGATGTCATTCGCATCTCCCGCTGGCTGGTGGAATATGGCCGCAACC
AAGATTTCATGAACGTCTACTACCAGATACGCTCCAGCCAGCTGGACCGCTCCATCAAAGGACTGAAGGA
GCATTTCCATAAGAGCAGTTCTTCCTCTGGGGTTCCCTACTCCCCTGCTATCCCCAACAAGAGGAAAGAC
ACACCTACCAAGAAGCCAGTCAAGCGGCCAGGGACGATCCGTAAGGCTCAGAACCTTCTGAAACAGTATT
CCCAGCATGGTCTAGATGGGAAAAAGGGGGGCTCTAACCTCATTCCTCTGGAAGGGAGAGATGACATGCT
GGACGTGGAGACCGATGCCTACATCCACTGCGTCAGTGCCTTCGTCAAGCTGGCGCAGAGCGAGTACCAG
CTGCTGGCCGACATCATCCCCGAGCACCACCAGAAGAAGACCTTCGACTCCCTGATACAGGATGCCCTGG
ATGGGCTGATGCTTGAAGGGGAGAACATCGTGTCTGCTGCCCGGAAGGCCATTGTGCGACACGACTTCTC
CACGGTGCTCACCGTCTTCCCCATCCTGCGACACCTCAAGCAGACCAAGCCTGAGTTTGACCAGGTGCTC
CAGGGCACGGCTGCCAGCACAAAGAACAAGCTGCCTGGCCTCATCACATCCATGGAGACCATCGGTGCCA
AAGCGCTGGAGGACTTCGCAGACAACATCAAGAATGACCCGGACAAGGAGTACAACATGCCGAAGGACGG
CACCGTACACGAGCTCACCAGCAATGCCATCCTCTTCCTGCAGCAGCTTTTGGACTTCCAGGAGACGGCA
GGCGCCATGCTGGCCTCCCAAGAGACCAGCTCTTCGGCCACCAGCTACAGCTCTGAGTTCAGCAAGCGGC
TGCTAAGCACCTATATCTGTAAAGTGCTGGGCAACCTGCAGTTGAACTTGCTGAGCAAGTCCAAGGTGTA
CGAGGACCCAGCTCTGAGCGCCATCTTCCTGCACAACAACTACAATTACATCCTCAAGTCCCTGGAGAAG
TCTGAACTGATCCAGCTGGTGGCAGTGACACAGAAGACTGCTGAGCGCTCCTACCGGGAGCACATTGAGC
AGCAGATCCAGACCTACCAGCGCAGCTGGTTAAAGGTGACTGATTACATCGCAGAGAAGAATCTACCTGT
GTTCCAGCCGGGAGTCAAGCTCCGGGACAAGGAGCGGCAGATTATCAAGGAGCGTTTTAAGGGCTTCAAT
GATGGCCTCGAAGAACTGTGCAAAATCCAGAAGGCCTGGGCTATTCCAGACACAGAGCAGAGGGACAGGA
TTCGCCAGGCCCAGAAGACCATTGTCAAGGAGACCTACGGGGCCTTTCTACAGAAGTTTGGCAGCGTGCC
CTTCACCAAGAACCCGGAGAAGTACATCAAGTACGGGGTGGAGCAGGTGGGCGACATGATCGATCGCCTT
TTCGACACCTCTGCCTAAGTCGACCCCCAGCATCCTGCAGAACGGGGGCCCCATGTTCGCCTTCCGCCGC
GTGGAGGAGGATCACAGCAACACCGAGCTGGGCATCGTGGAGTACCAGCACGCCTTCAAGACCCCGGATG
CAGATGCCGGTGAAGAATAAAATTAATTCTCGACCTCGAGACAAATGGCAGTATTCATCCACAATTTTAA
AAGAAAAGGGGGGATTGGGGGGTACAGTGCAGGGGAAAGAATAGTAGACATAATAGCAACAGACATACAA
ACTAAAGAATTACAAAAACAAATTACAAAAATTCAAAATTTTCGGGTTTATTACAGGGACAGCAGAGATC
CACTTTGGCCGCGGCTCGAGGGGG
