Features (pLannotate 1.2.2; 30 found; start..end, strand, type, name):
    414..506     +  CDS            lacI (fragment): lac repressor; lacI; The lac repressor binds to the lac operator to inhibit transcription in E. coli. This inhibition can be relieved by adding lactose or isopropyl-β-D-thiogalactopyranoside (IPTG).
    519..540     +  protein_bind   CAP binding site: CAP binding activates transcription in the presence of cAMP. E. coli catabolite activator protein
    555..585     +  promoter       lac promoter: promoter for the E. coli lac operon
    593..609     +  protein_bind   lac operator: The lac repressor binds to the lac operator to inhibit transcription in E. coli. This inhibition can be relieved by adding lactose or isopropyl-β-D-thiogalactopyranoside (IPTG). lac repressor encoded by lacI
    654..672     +  promoter       T3 promoter: promoter for bacteriophage T3 RNA polymerase
    700..926     +  promoter       RSV promoter: Rous sarcoma virus enhancer/promoter
    927..1107    +  LTR            5' LTR (truncated): truncated 5' long terminal repeat (LTR) from HIV-1
   1154..1279    +  misc_feature   HIV-1 Ψ: packaging signal of human immunodeficiency virus type 1
   1263..1626    +  CDS            HIV-1 gag (fragment): gag protein from human immunodeficiency virus 1; gag
   1772..2005    +  misc_feature   RRE: The Rev response element (RRE) of HIV-1 allows for Rev-dependent mRNA export from the nucleus to the cytoplasm.
   2382..2482    +  CDS            Rev (fragment): human immunodeficiency virus 1 (HIV-1) Rev protein; rev; enhances nuclear export of unspliced and incompletely spliced viral mRNAs
   2532..2772    +  promoter       U6 promoter: RNA polymerase III promoter for human U6 snRNA
   2843..3146    +  enhancer       CMV enhancer: human cytomegalovirus immediate early enhancer
   3147..3350    +  promoter       CMV promoter: human cytomegalovirus (CMV) immediate early promoter
   3391..3456    +  CDS            3xFLAG: three tandem FLAG® epitope tags, followed by an enterokinase cleavage site
   3457..5508    +  CDS            Exoc7: EXOC7_MOUSE - Also known as Exo70. Experimental evidence at protein level: Swiss-Prot protein existence level 1. Component of the exocyst complex involved in the docking of exocytic vesicles with fusion sites on the plasma membrane. In adipocytes, plays a crucial role in targeting SLC2A4 vesicle to the plasma membrane in response to insulin, perhaps directing the vesicle to the precise site of fusion. From Mus musculus (Mouse).
   5518..5653    +  CDS            TurboGFP (fragment): improved green fluorescent protein from Pontellina plumata (Evdokimov et al., 2006) mammalian codon-optimized
   5694..5811    +  misc_feature   cPPT/CTS: central polypurine tract and central termination sequence of HIV-1
   5860..6370    +  promoter       hPGK promoter: human phosphoglycerate kinase 1 promoter
   6388..6777    +  CDS            bsd: BSD_ASPTE - Experimental evidence at protein level: Swiss-Prot protein existence level 1. Catalyzes the deamination of the cytosine moiety of the antibiotics blasticidin S, cytomycin and acetylblasticidin S. From Aspergillus terreus.
   6773..6850    +  CDS            nef (fragment): NEF_HV1Z2 - Experimental evidence at protein level: Swiss-Prot protein existence level 1. Extracellular Nef protein targets CD4(+) T-lymphocytes for apoptosis by interacting with CXCR4 surface receptors. From Human immunodeficiency virus type 1 group M subtype D (isolate Z2/CDC-Z34) (HIV-1).
   6852..7085    +  LTR            3' LTR (ΔU3): self-inactivating 3' long terminal repeat (LTR) from HIV-1
   7157..7278    +  polyA_signal   SV40 poly(A) signal: SV40 polyadenylation signal
   7318..7453    +  rep_origin     SV40 ori: SV40 origin of replication
   7474..7492    -  promoter       T7 promoter: promoter for bacteriophage T7 RNA polymerase
   7500..7655    +  CDS            lacZα (fragment): LacZα fragment of β-galactosidase; lacZ fragment
   7660..8088    +  rep_origin     f1 ori (sequence partly withheld): f1 bacteriophage origin of replication; arrow indicates direction of (+) strand synthesis
   8141..8245    +  promoter       AmpR promoter: bla
   8246..9106    +  CDS            AmpR: β-lactamase; bla; confers resistance to ampicillin, carbenicillin, and related antibiotics
   9277..231     +  rep_origin     ori (across the origin): high-copy-number ColE1/pMB1/pBR322/pUC origin of replication
>Addgene plasmid #133298 | SHC003BSD-EXOC7 | addgene full sequence | sequence record 271495 | Addgene NGS Result
ACCTACACCGAACTGAGATACCTACAGCGTGAGCTATGAGAAAGCGCCACGCTTCCCGAAGGGAGAAAGG
CGGACAGGTATCCGGTAAGCGGCAGGGTCGGAACAGGAGAGCGCACGAGGGAGCTTCCAGGGGGAAACGC
CTGGTATCTTTATAGTCCTGTCGGGTTTCGCCACCTCTGACTTGAGCGTCGATTTTTGTGATGCTCGTCA
GGGGGGCGGAGCCTATGGAAAAACGCCAGCAACGCGGCCTTTTTACGGTTCCTGGCCTTTTGCTGGCCTT
TTGCTCACATGTTCTTTCCTGCGTTATCCCCTGATTCTGTGGATAACCGTATTACCGCCTTTGAGTGAGC
TGATACCGCTCGCCGCAGCCGAACGACCGAGCGCAGCGAGTCAGTGAGCGAGGAAGCGGAAGAGCGCCCA
ATACGCAAACCGCCTCTCCCCGCGCGTTGGCCGATTCATTAATGCAGCTGGCACGACAGGTTTCCCGACT
GGAAAGCGGGCAGTGAGCGCAACGCAATTAATGTGAGTTAGCTCACTCATTAGGCACCCCAGGCTTTACA
CTTTATGCTTCCGGCTCGTATGTTGTGTGGAATTGTGAGCGGATAACAATTTCACACAGGAAACAGCTAT
GACCATGATTACGCCAAGCGCGCAATTAACCCTCACTAAAGGGAACAAAAGCTGGAGCTGCAAGCTTAAT
GTAGTCTTATGCAATACTCTTGTAGTCTTGCAACATGGTAACGATGAGTTAGCAACATGCCTTACAAGGA
GAGAAAAAGCACCGTGCATGCCGATTGGTGGAAGTAAGGTGGTACGATCGTGCCTTATTAGGAAGGCAAC
AGACGGGTCTGACATGGATTGGACGAACCACTGAATTGCCGCATTGCAGAGATATTGTATTTAAGTGCCT
AGCTCGATACATAAACGGGTCTCTCTGGTTAGACCAGATCTGAGCCTGGGAGCTCTCTGGCTAACTAGGG
AACCCACTGCTTAAGCCTCAATAAAGCTTGCCTTGAGTGCTTCAAGTAGTGTGTGCCCGTCTGTTGTGTG
ACTCTGGTAACTAGAGATCCCTCAGACCCTTTTAGTCAGTGTGGAAAATCTCTAGCAGTGGCGCCCGAAC
AGGGACTTGAAAGCGAAAGGGAAACCAGAGGAGCTCTCTCGACGCAGGACTCGGCTTGCTGAAGCGCGCA
CGGCAAGAGGCGAGGGGCGGCGACTGGTGAGTACGCCAAAAATTTTGACTAGCGGAGGCTAGAAGGAGAG
AGATGGGTGCGAGAGCGTCAGTATTAAGCGGGGGAGAATTAGATCGCGATGGGAAAAAATTCGGTTAAGG
CCAGGGGGAAAGAAAAAATATAAATTAAAACATATAGTATGGGCAAGCAGGGAGCTAGAACGATTCGCAG
TTAATCCTGGCCTGTTAGAAACATCAGAAGGCTGTAGACAAATACTGGGACAGCTACAACCATCCCTTCA
GACAGGATCAGAAGAACTTAGATCATTATATAATACAGTAGCAACCCTCTATTGTGTGCATCAAAGGATA
GAGATAAAAGACACCAAGGAAGCTTTAGACAAGATAGAGGAAGAGCAAAACAAAAGTAAGACCACCGCAC
AGCAAGCGGCCGCTGATCTTCAGACCTGGAGGAGGAGATATGAGGGACAATTGGAGAAGTGAATTATATA
AATATAAAGTAGTAAAAATTGAACCATTAGGAGTAGCACCCACCAAGGCAAAGAGAAGAGTGGTGCAGAG
AGAAAAAAGAGCAGTGGGAATAGGAGCTTTGTTCCTTGGGTTCTTGGGAGCAGCAGGAAGCACTATGGGC
GCAGCGTCAATGACGCTGACGGTACAGGCCAGACAATTATTGTCTGGTATAGTGCAGCAGCAGAACAATT
TGCTGAGGGCTATTGAGGCGCAACAGCATCTGTTGCAACTCACAGTCTGGGGCATCAAGCAGCTCCAGGC
AAGAATCCTGGCTGTGGAAAGATACCTAAAGGATCAACAGCTCCTGGGGATTTGGGGTTGCTCTGGAAAA
CTCATTTGCACCACTGCTGTGCCTTGGAATGCTAGTTGGAGTAATAAATCTCTGGAACAGATTTGGAATC
ACACGACCTGGATGGAGTGGGACAGAGAAATTAACAATTACACAAGCTTAATACACTCCTTAATTGAAGA
ATCGCAAAACCAGCAAGAAAAGAATGAACAAGAATTATTGGAATTAGATAAATGGGCAAGTTTGTGGAAT
TGGTTTAACATAACAAATTGGCTGTGGTATATAAAATTATTCATAATGATAGTAGGAGGCTTGGTAGGTT
TAAGAATAGTTTTTGCTGTACTTTCTATAGTGAATAGAGTTAGGCAGGGATATTCACCATTATCGTTTCA
GACCCACCTCCCAACCCCGAGGGGACCCGACAGGCCCGAAGGAATAGAAGAAGAAGGTGGAGAGAGAGAC
AGAGACAGATCCATTCGATTAGTGAACGGATCTCGACGGTATCGATCACGAGACTAGCCTCGAGCGGCCG
CCCCCTTCACCGAGGGCCTATTTCCCATGATTCCTTCATATTTGCATATACGATACAAGGCTGTTAGAGA
GATAATTGGAATTAATTTGACTGTAAACACAAAGATATTAGTACAAAATACGTGACGTAGAAAGTAATAA
TTTCTTGGGTAGTTTGCAGTTTTAAAATTATGTTTTAAAATGGACTATCATATGCTTACCGTAACTTGAA
AGTATTTCGATTTCTTGGCTTTATATATCTTGTGGAAAGGACGAAACACCGGTAGTTATTAATAGTAATC
AATTACGGGGTCATTAGTTCATAGCCCATATATGGAGTTCCGCGTTACATAACTTACGGTAAATGGCCCG
CCTGGCTGACCGCCCAACGACCCCCGCCCATTGACGTCAATAATGACGTATGTTCCCATAGTAACGCCAA
TAGGGACTTTCCATTGACGTCAATGGGTGGAGTATTTACGGTAAACTGCCCACTTGGCAGTACATCAAGT
GTATCATATGCCAAGTACGCCCCCTATTGACGTCAATGACGGTAAATGGCCCGCCTGGCATTATGCCCAG
TACATGACCTTATGGGACTTTCCTACTTGGCAGTACATCTACGTATTAGTCATCGCTATTACCATGGTGA
TGCGGTTTTGGCAGTACATCAATGGGCGTGGATAGCGGTTTGACTCACGGGGATTTCCAAGTCTCCACCC
CATTGACGTCAATGGGAGTTTGTTTTGGCACCAAAATCAACGGGACTTTCCAAAATGTCGTAACAACTCC
GCCCCATTGACGCAAATGGGCGGTAGGCGTGTACGGTGGGAGGTCTATATAAGCAGAGCTGGTTTAGTGA
ACCGTCAGATCCGCTAGCCTAGCCACCATGGACTACAAAGACCATGACGGTGATTATAAAGATCATGACA
TCGATTACAAGGATGACGATGACAAGATGATTCCCCCACAGGAGGCATCCGCTCGACGGCGGGAGATTGA
GGACAAGCTGAAGCAGGAGGAGGAGACTCTGTCCTTCATCCGAGACAGCCTGGAGAAGAGCGACCAGCTC
ACTAAGAACATGGTGTCTATCTTATCATCCTTTGAGAGCCGCCTTATGAAGCTGGAGAACTCCATCATCC
CTGTGCACAAGCAGACGGAGAATCTGCAGCGGCTGCAGGAGAATGTTGAGAAGACGCTGTCCTGCCTGGA
CCATGTCATCAGCTACTACCATGTGGCCAGTGACACTGAGAAGATCATCAGAGAGGGCCCCACAGGTAGG
CTGGAAGAGTACCTGGGAAGCATGGCCAAGATTCAGAAGGCAGTGGAGTATTTCCAGGACAACAGCCCAG
ACAGCCCGGAACTCAACAAAGTGAAACTGCTCTTTGAGCGCGGGAAGGAGGCCCTGGAGTCCGAATTTCG
CAGCCTGATGACGCGGCACAGTAAGGTCGTCTCGCCCGTGCTCATCTTGGATCTGATCAGTGGTGACGAT
GATCTGGAGGCCCAGGAGGACGTGACCCTGGAGCACCTGCCCGAGAGCGTGCTCCAGGATGTCATTCGCA
TCTCCCGCTGGCTGGTGGAATATGGCCGCAACCAAGATTTCATGAACGTCTACTACCAGATACGCTCCAG
CCAGCTGGACCGCTCCATCAAAGGACTGAAGGAGCATTTCCATAAGAGCAGTTCTTCCTCTGGGGTTCCC
TACTCCCCTGCTATCCCCAACAAGAGGAAAGACACACCTACCAAGAAGCCAGTCAAGCGGCCAGGGACGA
TCCGTAAGGCTCAGAACCTTCTGAAACAGTATTCCCAGCATGGTCTAGATGGGAAAAAGGGGGGCTCTAA
CCTCATTCCTCTGGAAGGGAGAGATGACATGCTGGACGTGGAGACCGATGCCTACATCCACTGCGTCAGT
GCCTTCGTCAAGCTGGCGCAGAGCGAGTACCAGCTGCTGGCCGACATCATCCCCGAGCACCACCAGAAGA
AGACCTTCGACTCCCTGATACAGGATGCCCTGGATGGGCTGATGCTTGAAGGGGAGAACATCGTGTCTGC
TGCCCGGAAGGCCATTGTGCGACACGACTTCTCCACGGTGCTCACCGTCTTCCCCATCCTGCGACACCTC
AAGCAGACCAAGCCTGAGTTTGACCAGGTGCTCCAGGGCACGGCTGCCAGCACAAAGAACAAGCTGCCTG
GCCTCATCACATCCATGGAGACCATCGGTGCCAAAGCGCTGGAGGACTTCGCAGACAACATCAAGAATGA
CCCGGACAAGGAGTACAACATGCCGAAGGACGGCACCGTACACGAGCTCACCAGCAATGCCATCCTCTTC
CTGCAGCAGCTTTTGGACTTCCAGGAGACGGCAGGCGCCATGCTGGCCTCCCAAGAGACCAGCTCTTCGG
CCACCAGCTACAGCTCTGAGTTCAGCAAGCGGCTGCTAAGCACCTATATCTGTAAAGTGCTGGGCAACCT
GCAGTTGAACTTGCTGAGCAAGTCCAAGGTGTACGAGGACCCAGCTCTGAGCGCCATCTTCCTGCACAAC
AACTACAATTACATCCTCAAGTCCCTGGAGAAGTCTGAACTGATCCAGCTGGTGGCAGTGACACAGAAGA
CTGCTGAGCGCTCCTACCGGGAGCACATTGAGCAGCAGATCCAGACCTACCAGCGCAGCTGGTTAAAGGT
GACTGATTACATCGCAGAGAAGAATCTACCTGTGTTCCAGCCGGGAGTCAAGCTCCGGGACAAGGAGCGG
CAGATTATCAAGGAGCGTTTTAAGGGCTTCAATGATGGCCTCGAAGAACTGTGCAAAATCCAGAAGGCCT
GGGCTATTCCAGACACAGAGCAGAGGGACAGGATTCGCCAGGCCCAGAAGACCATTGTCAAGGAGACCTA
CGGGGCCTTTCTACAGAAGTTTGGCAGCGTGCCCTTCACCAAGAACCCGGAGAAGTACATCAAGTACGGG
GTGGAGCAGGTGGGCGACATGATCGATCGCCTTTTCGACACCTCTGCCTAAGTCGACCCCCAGCATCCTG
CAGAACGGGGGCCCCATGTTCGCCTTCCGCCGCGTGGAGGAGGATCACAGCAACACCGAGCTGGGCATCG
TGGAGTACCAGCACGCCTTCAAGACCCCGGATGCAGATGCCGGTGAAGAATAAAATTCTCGACCTCGAGA
CAAATGGCAGTATTCATCCACAATTTTAAAAGAAAAGGGGGGATTGGGGGGTACAGTGCAGGGGAAAGAA
TAGTAGACATAATAGCAACAGACATACAAACTAAAGAATTACAAAAACAAATTACAAAAATTCAAAATTT
TCGGGTTTATTACAGGGACAGCAGAGATCCACTTTGGCCGCGGCTCGAGGGGGTTGGGGTTGCGCCTTTT
CCAAGGCAGCCCTGGGTTTGCGCAGGGACGCGGCTGCTCTGGGCGTGGTTCCGGGAAACGCAGCGGCGCC
GACCCTGGGTCTCGCACATTCTTCACGTCCGTTCGCAGCGTCACCCGGATCTTCGCCGCTACCCTTGTGG
GCCCCCCGGCGACGCTTCCTGCTCCGCCCCTAAGTCGGGAAGGTTCCTTGCGGTTCGCGGCGTGCCGGAC
GTGACAAACGGAAGCCGCACGTCTCACTAGTACCCTCGCAGACGGACAGCGCCAGGGAGCAATGGCAGCG
CGCCGACCGCGATGGGCTGTGGCCAATAGCGGCTGCTCAGCAGGGCGCGCCGAGAGCAGCGGCCGGGAAG
GGGCGGTGCGGGAGGCGGGGTGTGGGGCGGTAGTGTGGGCCCTGTTCCTGCCCGCGCGGTGTTCCGCATT
CTGCAAGCCTCCGGAGCGCACGTCGGCAGTCGGCTCCCTCGTTGACCGAATCACCGACCTCTCTCCCCAG
GGGGATCCCTAGCCACCATGCCTTTGTCTCAAGAAGAATCCACCCTCATTGAAAGAGCAACGGCTACAAT
CAACAGCATCCCCATCTCTGAAGACTACAGCGTCGCCAGCGCAGCTCTCTCTAGCGACGGCCGCATCTTC
ACTGGTGTCAATGTATATCATTTTACTGGGGGACCTTGTGCAGAACTCGTGGTGCTGGGCACTGCTGCTG
CTGCGGCAGCTGGCAACCTGACTTGTATCGTCGCGATCGGAAATGAGAACAGGGGCATCTTGAGCCCCTG
CGGACGGTGCCGACAGGTGCTTCTCGATCTGCATCCTGGGATCAAAGCCATAGTGAAGGACAGTGATGGA
CAGCCGACGGCAGTTGGGATTCGTGAATTGCTGCCCTCTGGTTATGTGTGGGAGGGCTAAGGTACCTTTA
AGACCAATGACTTACAAGGCAGCTGTAGATCTTAGCCACTTTTTAAAAGAAAAGGGGGGACTGGAAGGGC
TAATTCACTCCCAACGAAGACAAGATCTGCTTTTTGCTTGTACTGGGTCTCTCTGGTTAGACCAGATCTG
AGCCTGGGAGCTCTCTGGCTAACTAGGGAACCCACTGCTTAAGCCTCAATAAAGCTTGCCTTGAGTGCTT
CAAGTAGTGTGTGCCCGTCTGTTGTGTGACTCTGGTAACTAGAGATCCCTCAGACCCTTTTAGTCAGTGT
GGAAAATCTCTAGCAGTAGTAGTTCATGTCATCTTATTATTCAGTATTTATAACTTGCAAAGAAATGAAT
ATCAGAGAGTGAGAGGAACTTGTTTATTGCAGCTTATAATGGTTACAAATAAAGCAATAGCATCACAAAT
TTCACAAATAAAGCATTTTTTTCACTGCATTCTAGTTGTGGTTTGTCCAAACTCATCAATGTATCTTATC
ATGTCTGGCTCTAGCTATCCCGCCCCTAACTCCGCCCATCCCGCCCCTAACTCCGCCCAGTTCCGCCCAT
TCTCCGCCCCATGGCTGACTAATTTTTTTTATTTATGCAGAGGCCGAGGCCGCCTCGGCCTCTGAGCTAT
TCCAGAAGTAGTGAGGAGGCTTTTTTGGAGGCCTAGGGACGTACCCAATTCGCCCTATAGTGAGTCGTAT
TACGCGCGCTCACTGGCCGTCGTTTTACAACGTCGTGACTGGGAAAACCCTGGCGTTACCCAACTTAATC
GCCTTGCAGCACATCCCCCTTTCGCCAGCTGGCGTAATAGCGAAGAGGCCCGCACCGATCGCCCTTCCCA
ACAGTTGCGCAGCCTGAATGGCGAATGGG
[124 nt withheld, positions 7660-7783]
C
[91 nt withheld, positions 7785-7875]
A
[49 nt withheld, positions 7877-7925]
CCTTTGACGTTGGAGTCCACGTTCTTT
[37 nt withheld, positions 7953-7989]
ACCCTATCTCGGTCTATTCTTTTGATTTATAAGGGATTTTGCCGATTTCGGCCTATTGGTTAAAAAATGA
GCTGATTTAACAAAAATTTAACGCGAATTTTAACAAAATATTAACGCTTACAATTTAGGTGGCACTTTTC
GGGGAAATGTGCGCGGAACCCCTATTTGTTTATTTTTCTAAATACATTCAAATATGTATCCGCTCATGAG
ACAATAACCCTGATAAATGCTTCAATAATATTGAAAAAGGAAGAGTATGAGTATTCAACATTTCCGTGTC
GCCCTTATTCCCTTTTTTGCGGCATTTTGCCTTCCTGTTTTTGCTCACCCAGAAACGCTGGTGAAAGTAA
AAGATGCTGAAGATCAGTTGGGTGCACGAGTGGGTTACATCGAACTGGATCTCAACAGCGGTAAGATCCT
TGAGAGTTTTCGCCCCGAAGAACGTTTTCCAATGATGAGCACTTTTAAAGTTCTGCTATGTGGCGCGGTA
TTATCCCGTATTGACGCCGGGCAAGAGCAACTCGGTCGCCGCATACACTATTCTCAGAATGACTTGGTTG
AGTACTCACCAGTCACAGAAAAGCATCTTACGGATGGCATGACAGTAAGAGAATTATGCAGTGCTGCCAT
AACCATGAGTGATAACACTGCGGCCAACTTACTTCTGACAACGATCGGAGGACCGAAGGAGCTAACCGCT
TTTTTGCACAACATGGGGGATCATGTAACTCGCCTTGATCGTTGGGAACCGGAGCTGAATGAAGCCATAC
CAAACGACGAGCGTGACACCACGATGCCTGTAGCAATGGCAACAACGTTGCGCAAACTATTAACTGGCGA
ACTACTTACTCTAGCTTCCCGGCAACAATTAATAGACTGGATGGAGGCGGATAAAGTTGCAGGACCACTT
CTGCGCTCGGCCCTTCCGGCTGGCTGGTTTATTGCTGATAAATCTGGAGCCGGTGAGCGTGGGTCTCGCG
GTATCATTGCAGCACTGGGGCCAGATGGTAAGCCCTCCCGTATCGTAGTTATCTACACGACGGGGAGTCA
GGCAACTATGGATGAACGAAATAGACAGATCGCTGAGATAGGTGCCTCACTGATTAAGCATTGGTAACTG
TCAGACCAAGTTTACTCATATATACTTTAGATTGATTTAAAACTTCATTTTTAATTTAAAAGGATCTAGG
TGAAGATCCTTTTTGATAATCTCATGACCAAAATCCCTTAACGTGAGTTTTCGTTCCACTGAGCGTCAGA
CCCCGTAGAAAAGATCAAAGGATCTTCTTGAGATCCTTTTTTTCTGCGCGTAATCTGCTGCTTGCAAACA
AAAAAACCACCGCTACCAGCGGTGGTTTGTTTGCCGGATCAAGAGCTACCAACTCTTTTTCCGAAGGTAA
CTGGCTTCAGCAGAGCGCAGATACCAAATACTGTTCTTCTAGTGTAGCCGTAGTTAGGCCACCACTTCAA
GAACTCTGTAGCACCGCCTACATACCTCGCTCTGCTAATCCTGTTACCAGTGGCTGCTGCCAGTGGCGAT
AAGTCGTGTCTTACCGGGTTGGACTCAAGACGATAGTTACCGGATAAGGCGCAGCGGTCGGGCTGAACGG
GGGGTTCGTGCACACAGCCCAGCTTGGAGCGAACG
